>Addgene plasmid #17600 | pUC8 human IFN-gamma | addgene partial sequence | sequence record 46352 | pBR322ori-F 5'-GGGAAACGCCTGGTATCTTT-3'
TGAGCGTCGATTTTTGTGATGCTCGTCAGGGGGGCGGAGCCTATGGAAAAACGCCAGCAACGCGGCCTTT
TTACGGTTCCTGGCCTTTTGCTGGCCTTTTGCTCACATGTTCTTTCCTGCGTTATCCCCTGATTCTGTGG
ATAACCGTATTACCGCCTTTGAGTGAGCTGATACCGCTCGCCGCAGCCGAACGACCGAGCGCAGCGAGTC
AGTGAGCGAGGAAGCGGAAGAGCGCCCAATACGCAAACCGCCTCTCCCCGCGCGTTGGCCGATTCATTAA
TGCAGCTGGCTTATCGAAATTAATACGACTCACTATAGGGAGACCCAAGCTTGGGCTGCAGGTCGACTCT
AGAGGATCAGCTTGATACAAGAACTACTGATTTCAACTTCTTTGGCTTAATTCTCTCGGAAACGATGAAA
TATACAAGTTATATCTTGGCTTTTCAGCTCTGCATCGTTTTGGGTTCTCTTGGCTGTTACTGCCAGGACC
CATATGTAAAAGAAGCAGAAAACCTTAAGAAATATTTTAATGCAGGTCATTCAGATGTAGCGGATAATGG
AACTCTTTTCTTAGGCATTTTGAAGAATTGGAAAGAGGAGAGTGACAGAAAAATAATGCAGAGCCAAATT
GTCTCCTTTTACTTCAAACTTTTTAAAAACTTTAAAGATGACCAGAGCATCCAAAAGAGTGTGGAGACCA
TCAAGGAAGACATGAATGTCAAGTTTTTCAATAGCAACAAAAAGAAACGAGATGACTTCGAAAAGCTGAC
TAATTATTCGGTAACTGACTTGAATGTCCAACGCAAAGCAATACATGAACTCATCCAAGTGATGGCTGAA
CTGTCGCCAGCAGCTAAAACAGGGAAGCGAAAAAGGAGTCAGATGCTGTTTCGAGGTCGAAGAGCATCCC
AGTAATGGTTGTCCTGCCTGCAATATTTGAATTTTAAATCTAAATCTATTTAT
