>Addgene plasmid #17600 | pUC8 human IFN-gamma | addgene partial sequence | sequence record 46835 | Amp-R 5'-ATAATACCGCGCCACATAGC-3'
GTTCTTCGGGGCGAAAACTCTCAAGGATCTTACCGCTGTTGAGATCCAGTTCGATGTAACCCACTCGTGC
ACCCAACTGATCTTCAGCATCTTTTACTTTCACCAGCGTTTCTGGGTGAGCAAAAACAGGAAGGCAAAAT
GCCGCAAAAAAGGGAATAAGGGCGACACGGAAATGTTGAATACTCATACTCTTCCTTTTTCAATATTATT
GAAGCATTTATCAGGGTTATTGTCTCATGAGCGGATACATATTTGAATGTATTTAGAAAAATAAACAAAT
AGGGGTTCCGCGCACATTTCCCCGAAAAGTGCCACCTGACGTCTAAGAAACCATTATTATCATGACATTA
ACCTATAAAAATAGGCGTATCACGAGGCCCTTTCGTCTCGCGCGTTTCGGTGATGACGGTGAAAACCTCT
GACACATGCAGCTCCCGGAGACGGTCACAGCTTGTCTGTAAGCGGATGCCGGGAGCAGACAAGCCCGTCA
GGGCGCGTCAGCGGGTGTTGGCGGGTGTCGGGGCTGGCTTAACTATGCGGCATCAGAGCAGATTGTACTG
AGAGTGCACCATTCGACGCTCTCCCTTATGCGACTCCTGCATTAGGAAGCAGCCCAGTAGTAGGTTGAGG
CCGTTGAGCACCGCCGCCGCAAGGAATGGTGCATGCAAGGAGATGGCGCCCAACAGTCCCCCGGCCACGG
GGCCTGCCACCATACCCACGCCGAAACAAGCGCTCATGAGCCCGAA
