[The description below was written by a language model from this plasmid's Addgene catalogue record.]
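Description:
pUC8 human IFN-gamma is a small, high-copy bacterial plasmid carrying a human interferon-gamma (IFNG) cDNA of about 1.2 kb in a modified pUC8 backbone of roughly 2.7 kb. It is catalogued as a bacterial expression vector and is propagated in standard E. coli cloning strains under ampicillin selection. No feature table accompanies the record, so the origin and resistance cassette are not itemised, although pUC-series vectors normally rely on a relaxed pMB1-derived origin, which is consistent with the high copy number stated.

The cDNA was inserted by restriction cloning between AvaI at the 5′ end and HincII at the 3′ end, and both sites remain intact, so the insert can in principle be excised or subcloned with the same enzymes. The backbone is noted as differing from standard pUC8: it contains a T7 promoter and lacks the M13 priming sites normally present. This sits oddly with the record's listing of M13R as the 5′ sequencing primer, and the discrepancy cannot be resolved from the information given. A T7 promoter next to a cDNA is commonly used for in vitro transcription of RNA or for expression in T7 polymerase-bearing hosts, but the record does not state the promoter's orientation relative to the insert, nor whether any tags or fusion partners are present.

The depositor describes the plasmid simply as an IFN-gamma cDNA stock. It is associated with work on how IFN-gamma expression is regulated in mucosal versus peripheral blood T cells. It is best regarded as a source clone for the human IFNG sequence, useful for subcloning or as a template for probes, though the record does not specify its exact use.
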