Addgene plasmid #17600: pUC8 human IFN-gamma
Depositing lab: Howard Young. Depositing organization: National Cancer Institute (NCI). Publication: Mucosa-specific targets for regulation of IFN-gamma expression: lamina propria T cells use different cis-elements than peripheral blood T cells to regulate transactivation of IFN-gamma expression. Gonsky R, Deem RL, Bream JH, Lee DH, Young HA, Targan SR. J Immunol. 2000 Feb 1. 164(3):1399-407. PubMed 10640755.
Backbone
  Vector backbone: pUC8
  Backbone manufacturer: Sigma
  Backbone size w/o insert (bp): 2665
  Modifications to backbone: Modified backbone--contains T7 promoter; does not contain M13 priming sites normally present in pUC8
  Vector type: Bacterial Expression
Growth in bacteria
  Bacterial resistance: Ampicillin, 100 μg/mL
  Growth temperature: 37°C
  Growth strain: DH5alpha
  Copy number: High Copy
Gene/Insert
  Gene/Insert name: interferon-gamma cDNA (alt name: IFN-gamma)
  Species: H. sapiens (human)
  Insert size (bp): 1200
  Entrez Gene: IFNG (a.k.a. IFG, IFI, IMD69)
  Cloning method: Restriction Enzyme; 5′ cloning site AvaI (not destroyed); 3′ cloning site HincII (not destroyed)
  Sequencing primers: 5′ M13R
Terms and licenses: Academic/Nonprofit Terms; Industry Terms: Not Available to Industry
Depositor comments: IFN-gamma cDNA. Young lab stock #D2994.
How to cite: pUC8 human IFN-gamma was a gift from Howard Young (Addgene plasmid # 17600 ; http://n2t.net/addgene:17600 ; RRID:Addgene_17600)
